Addgene plasmid #131127: pLV-SI-112
Purpose: C-to-T base editing reporter
Depositing lab: Nozomu Yachie. Depositing organization: The University of Tokyo. Publication: Base editors for simultaneous introduction of C-to-T and A-to-G mutations. Sakata RC, Ishiguro S, Mori H, Tanaka M, Tatsuno K, Ueda H, Yamamoto S, Seki M, Masuyama N, Nishida K, Nishimasu H, Arakawa K, Kondo A, Nureki O, Tomita M, Aburatani H, Yachie N. Nat Biotechnol. 2020 Jun 1. pii: 10.1038/s41587-020-0509-0. doi: 10.1038/s41587-020-0509-0. PubMed 32483365.
Backbone
  Vector backbone: pLVSIN-CMV-pur
  Backbone manufacturer: Takara
  Backbone size w/o insert (bp): 7589
  Total vector size (bp): 8329
  Vector type: Mammalian Expression, Lentiviral, Synthetic Biology
  Selectable markers: Puromycin
Growth in bacteria
  Bacterial resistance: Ampicillin, 100 μg/mL
  Growth temperature: 37°C
  Growth strain: NEB Stable
  Copy number: High Copy
Gene/Insert
  Gene/Insert name: Mutant EGFP
  Species: Synthetic
  Promoter: CMV promoter
  Cloning method: Restriction Enzyme; 5′ cloning site EcoRI (not destroyed); 3′ cloning site BamHI (not destroyed)
  Sequencing primers: 5′ CGTGTACGGTGGGAGGTCTA; 3′ AATTGGATCCTTACTTGTACAGCTCGTCCA
Terms and licenses: Academic/Nonprofit Terms; Industry Terms: Not Available to Industry
Depositor comments: Please visit https://www.biorxiv.org/content/10.1101/729269v1 for bioRxiv preprint.
How to cite: pLV-SI-112 was a gift from Nozomu Yachie (Addgene plasmid # 131127 ; http://n2t.net/addgene:131127 ; RRID:Addgene_131127)
