[The description below was written by a language model from this plasmid's Addgene catalogue record and pLannotate feature annotations shown in this document.]
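Description:
pLV-SI-112 is a self-inactivating HIV-1-based lentiviral transfer plasmid built on Takara's pLVSIN-CMV-pur backbone, about 8.3 kb in total, that carries a fluorescent reporter for C-to-T base editing in mammalian cells. In bacteria it is maintained through a high-copy ColE1/pUC-type origin and selected with ampicillin via the β-lactamase gene. Remnants of a lac promoter/operator region sit next to the origin as backbone carry-over.

The viral portion contains a truncated 5′ LTR, the Ψ packaging signal with an adjoining gag fragment, the Rev response element for Rev-dependent nuclear export of the genomic RNA, and a cPPT/CTS. At the other end is a ΔU3 3′ LTR, whose deletion silences LTR-driven transcription after integration. The short nef and rev fragments in the annotation are residual HIV-1 sequence rather than expressed genes.

Between these elements, the CMV enhancer and promoter drive a synthetic mutant EGFP cloned between EcoRI and BamHI. The annotation tool scores it as an EGFP fragment, consistent with a coding sequence that departs from the wild type. The record does not specify the mutation or the target site. Reporters of this kind are generally non-fluorescent until a cytosine base editor converts the designed C to T and restores the functional EGFP sequence, so green fluorescence serves as the readout of editing.

Downstream, a mouse PGK promoter drives puromycin N-acetyltransferase for selection of transduced cells, and a WPRE enhances transcript expression. The construct is suited to generating stable reporter cell lines for measuring and comparing cytosine base editor activity.
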