Features (pLannotate 1.2.2; 23 found; start..end, strand, type, name):
     44..159     +  misc_feature   cPPT/CTS: central polypurine tract and central termination sequence of HIV-1 (lacking the first T)
    217..520     +  enhancer       CMV enhancer: human cytomegalovirus immediate early enhancer
    521..724     +  promoter       CMV promoter: human cytomegalovirus (CMV) immediate early promoter
    846..1564    +  CDS            EGFP (fragment): the original enhanced GFP (Yang et al., 1996) mammalian codon-optimized
   1580..2079    +  promoter       PGK promoter: mouse phosphoglycerate kinase 1 promoter
   2099..2696    +  CDS            PuroR (fragment): puromycin N-acetyltransferase; pac from Streptomyces alboniger; confers resistance to puromycin
   2712..3300    +  misc_feature   WPRE: woodchuck hepatitis virus posttranscriptional regulatory element
   3317..3505    +  CDS            nef (fragment): NEF_HV1Z2 - Experimental evidence at protein level: Swiss-Prot protein existence level 1. Extracellular Nef protein targets CD4(+) T-lymphocytes for apoptosis by interacting with CXCR4 surface receptors. From Human immunodeficiency virus type 1 group M subtype D (isolate Z2/CDC-Z34) (HIV-1).
   3507..3740    +  LTR            3' LTR (ΔU3): self-inactivating 3' long terminal repeat (LTR) from HIV-1
   3893..3909    -  protein_bind   lac operator: The lac repressor binds to the lac operator to inhibit transcription in E. coli. This inhibition can be relieved by adding lactose or isopropyl-β-D-thiogalactopyranoside (IPTG). lac repressor encoded by lacI
   3917..3947    -  promoter       lac promoter: promoter for the E. coli lac operon
   3962..3983    -  protein_bind   CAP binding site: CAP binding activates transcription in the presence of cAMP. E. coli catabolite activator protein
   3996..4088    -  CDS            lacI (fragment): lac repressor; lacI; The lac repressor binds to the lac operator to inhibit transcription in E. coli. This inhibition can be relieved by adding lactose or isopropyl-β-D-thiogalactopyranoside (IPTG).
   4271..4859    -  rep_origin     ori: high-copy-number ColE1/pMB1/pBR322/pUC origin of replication
   5030..5890    -  CDS            AmpR: β-lactamase; bla; confers resistance to ampicillin, carbenicillin, and related antibiotics
   5891..5995    -  promoter       AmpR promoter: bla
   6043..6177    +  polyA_signal   SV40 poly(A) signal: SV40 polyadenylation signal
   6344..6673    +  CDS            nef (fragment): NEF_HV1BR - Experimental evidence at protein level: Swiss-Prot protein existence level 1. Extracellular Nef protein targets CD4(+) T-lymphocytes for apoptosis by interacting with CXCR4 surface receptors (PubMed:14990729). From Human immunodeficiency virus type 1 group M subtype B (isolate BRU/LAI) (HIV-1).
   6721..6978    +  LTR            5' LTR (truncated): truncated 5' long terminal repeat (LTR) from HIV-1
   7025..7150    +  misc_feature   HIV-1 Ψ: packaging signal of human immunodeficiency virus type 1
   7134..7472    +  CDS            HIV-1 gag (fragment): gag protein from human immunodeficiency virus 1; gag
   7647..7880    +  misc_feature   RRE: The Rev response element (RRE) of HIV-1 allows for Rev-dependent mRNA export from the nucleus to the cytoplasm.
   8257..29      +  CDS            Rev (fragment) (across the origin): human immunodeficiency virus 1 (HIV-1) Rev protein; rev; enhances nuclear export of unspliced and incompletely spliced viral mRNAs
>Addgene plasmid #131127 | pLV-SI-112 | addgene full sequence | sequence record 257484 | Addgene NGS Result
GACAGATCCATTCGATTAGTGAACGGATCTCGACGGTATCGCCTTTAAAAGAAAAGGGGGGATTGGGGGG
TACAGTGCAGGGGAAAGAATAGTAGACATAATAGCAACAGACATACAAACTAAAGAATTACAAAAACAAA
TTACAAAAATTCAAAATTTTCGGGTTTATTACAGGGACAGCAGAGATCCAGTTTATCGATAAGCTTGGGA
GTTCCGCGTTACATAACTTACGGTAAATGGCCCGCCTGGCTGACCGCCCAACGACCCCCGCCCATTGACG
TCAATAATGACGTATGTTCCCATAGTAACGCCAATAGGGACTTTCCATTGACGTCAATGGGTGGAGTATT
TACGGTAAACTGCCCACTTGGCAGTACATCAAGTGTATCATATGCCAAGTACGCCCCCTATTGACGTCAA
TGACGGTAAATGGCCCGCCTGGCATTATGCCCAGTACATGACCTTATGGGACTTTCCTACTTGGCAGTAC
ATCTACGTATTAGTCATCGCTATTACCATGGTGATGCGGTTTTGGCAGTACATCAATGGGCGTGGATAGC
GGTTTGACTCACGGGGATTTCCAAGTCTCCACCCCATTGACGTCAATGGGAGTTTGTTTTGGCACCAAAA
TCAACGGGACTTTCCAAAATGTCGTAACAACTCCGCCCCATTGACGCAAATGGGCGGTAGGCGTGTACGG
TGGGAGGTCTATATAAGCAGAGCTCGTTTAGTGAACCGTCAGATCGCCTGGAGACGCCATCCACGCTGTT
TTGACCTCCATAGAAGACACCGACTCTACTAGAGGATCTATTTCCGGTGAATTCCCGAGCGTGTCAGGGT
GACCGTGGTGAGCAAGGGCGAGGAGCTGTTCACCGGGGTGGTGCCCATCCTGGTCGAGCTGGACGGCGAC
GTAAACGGCCACAAGTTCAGCGTGTCCGGCGAGGGCGAGGGCGATGCCACCTACGGCAAGCTGACCCTGA
AGTTCATCTGCACCACCGGCAAGCTGCCCGTGCCCTGGCCCACCCTCGTGACCACCCTGACCTACGGCGT
GCAGTGCTTCAGCCGCTACCCCGACCACATGAAGCAGCACGACTTCTTCAAGTCCGCCATGCCCGAAGGC
TACGTCCAGGAGCGCACCATCTTCTTCAAGGACGACGGCAACTACAAGACCCGCGCCGAGGTGAAGTTCG
AGGGCGACACCCTGGTGAACCGCATCGAGCTGAAGGGCATCGACTTCAAGGAGGACGGCAACATCCTGGG
GCACAAGCTGGAGTACAACTACAACAGCCACAACGTCTATATCATGGCCGACAAGCAGAAGAACGGCATC
AAGGTGAACTTCAAGATCCGCCACAACATCGAGGACGGCAGCGTGCAGCTCGCCGACCACTACCAGCAGA
ACACCCCCATCGGCGACGGCCCCGTGCTGCTGCCCGACAACCACTACCTGAGCACCCAGTCCGCCCTGAG
CAAAGACCCCAACGAGAAGCGCGATCACATGGTCCTGCTGGAGTTCGTGACCGCCGCCGGGATCACTCTC
GGCATGGACGAGCTGTACAAGTAAGGATCCAATTCTACCGGGTAGGGGAGGCGCTTTTCCCAAGGCAGTC
TGGAGCATGCGCTTTAGCAGCCCCGCTGGGCACTTGGCGCTACACAAGTGGCCTCTGGCCTCGCACACAT
TCCACATCCACCGGTAGGCGCCAACCGGCTCCGTTCTTTGGTGGCCCCTTCGCGCCACCTTCTACTCCTC
CCCTAGTCAGGAAGTTCCCCCCCGCCCCGCAGCTCGCGTCGTGCAGGACGTGACAAATGGAAGTAGCACG
TCTCACTAGTCTCGTGCAGATGGACAGCACCGCTGAGCAATGGAAGCGGGTAGGCCTTTGGGGCAGCGGC
CAATAGCAGCTTTGCTCCTTCGCTTTCTGGGCTCAGAGGCTGGGAAGGGGTGGGTCCGGGGGCGGGCTCA
GGGGCGGGCTCAGGGGCGGGGCGGGCGCCCGAAGGTCCTCCGGAGGCCCGGCATTCTGCACGCTTCAAAA
GCGCACGTCTGCCGCGCTGTTCTCCTCTTCCTCATCTCCGGGCCTTTCGACCTGCAGTTAACGCCGCCAT
GACCGAGTACAAGCCCACGGTGCGCCTCGCCACCCGCGACGACGTCCCCCGGGCCGTACGCACCCTCGCC
GCCGCGTTCGCCGACTACCCCGCCACGCGCCACACCGTCGACCCGGACCGCCACATCGAGCGGGTCACCG
AGCTGCAAGAACTCTTCCTCACGCGCGTCGGGCTCGACATCGGCAAGGTGTGGGTCGCGGACGACGGCGC
CGCGGTGGCGGTCTGGACCACGCCGGAGAGCGTCGAAGCGGGGGCGGTGTTCGCCGAGATCGGCCCGCGC
ATGGCCGAGTTGAGCGGTTCCCGGCTGGCCGCGCAGCAACAGATGGAAGGCCTCCTGGCGCCGCACCGGC
CCAAGGAGCCCGCGTGGTTCCTGGCCACCGTCGGCGTCTCGCCCGACCACCAGGGCAAGGGTCTGGGCAG
CGCCGTCGTGCTCCCCGGAGTGGAGGCGGCCGAGCGCGCCGGGGTGCCCGCCTTCCTGGAGACCTCCGCG
CCCCGCAACCTCCCCTTCTACGAGCGGCTCGGCTTCACCGTCACCGCCGACGTCGAGGTGCCCGAAGGAC
CGCGCACCTGGTGCATGACCCGCAAGCCCGGTGCCTAGACGCGTCTGGAACAATCAACCTCTGGATTACA
AAATTTGTGAAAGATTGACTGGTATTCTTAACTATGTTGCTCCTTTTACGCTATGTGGATACGCTGCTTT
AATGCCTTTGTATCATGCTATTGCTTCCCGTATGGCTTTCATTTTCTCCTCCTTGTATAAATCCTGGTTG
CTGTCTCTTTATGAGGAGTTGTGGCCCGTTGTCAGGCAACGTGGCGTGGTGTGCACTGTGTTTGCTGACG
CAACCCCCACTGGTTGGGGCATTGCCACCACCTGTCAGCTCCTTTCCGGGACTTTCGCTTTCCCCCTCCC
TATTGCCACGGCGGAACTCATCGCCGCCTGCCTTGCCCGCTGCTGGACAGGGGCTCGGCTGTTGGGCACT
GACAATTCCGTGGTGTTGTCGGGGAAGCTGACGTCCTTTCCATGGCTGCTCGCCTGTGTTGCCACCTGGA
TTCTGCGCGGGACGTCCTTCTGCTACGTCCCTTCGGCCCTCAATCCAGCGGACCTTCCTTCCCGCGGCCT
GCTGCCGGCTCTGCGGCCTCTTCCGCGTCTTCGCCTTCGCCCTCAGACGAGTCGGATCTCCCTTTGGGCC
GCCTCCCCGCCTGGAATTAATTCTGCAGTCGAGACCTAGAAAAACATGGAGCAATCACAAGTAGCAATAC
AGCAGCTACCAATGCTGATTGTGCCTGGCTAGAAGCACAAGAGGAGGAGGAGGTGGGTTTTCCAGTCACA
CCTCAGGTACCTTTAAGACCAATGACTTACAAGGCAGCTGTAGATCTTAGCCACTTTTTAAAAGAAAAGA
GGGGACTGGAAGGGCTAATTCACTCCCAACGAAGACAAGATCTGCTTTTTGCTTGTACTGGGTCTCTCTG
GTTAGACCAGATCTGAGCCTGGGAGCTCTCTGGCTAACTAGGGAACCCACTGCTTAAGCCTCAATAAAGC
TTGCCTTGAGTGCTTCAAGTAGTGTGTGCCCGTCTGTTGTGTGACTCTGGTAACTAGAGATCCCTCAGAC
CCTTTTAGTCAGTGTGGAAAATCTCTAGCAGTAGTAGTTCATGTCATCTTATTATTCAGTATTTATAACT
TGCAAAGAAATGAATATCAGAGAGTGAGAGGCCTTGACATTGCTAGCGTTTTACCGTCGACCTCTAGCTA
GAGCTTGGCGTAATCATGGTCATAGCTGTTTCCTGTGTGAAATTGTTATCCGCTCACAATTCCACACAAC
ATACGAGCCGGAAGCATAAAGTGTAAAGCCTGGGGTGCCTAATGAGTGAGCTAACTCACATTAATTGCGT
TGCGCTCACTGCCCGCTTTCCAGTCGGGAAACCTGTCGTGCCAGCTGCATTAATGAATCGGCCAACGCGC
GGGGAGAGGCGGTTTGCGTATTGGGCGCTCTTCCGCTTCCTCGCTCACTGACTCGCTGCGCTCGGTCGTT
CGGCTGCGGCGAGCGGTATCAGCTCACTCAAAGGCGGTAATACGGTTATCCACAGAATCAGGGGATAACG
CAGGAAAGAACATGTGAGCAAAAGGCCAGCAAAAGGCCAGGAACCGTAAAAAGGCCGCGTTGCTGGCGTT
TTTCCATAGGCTCCGCCCCCCTGACGAGCATCACAAAAATCGACGCTCAAGTCAGAGGTGGCGAAACCCG
ACAGGACTATAAAGATACCAGGCGTTTCCCCCTGGAAGCTCCCTCGTGCGCTCTCCTGTTCCGACCCTGC
CGCTTACCGGATACCTGTCCGCCTTTCTCCCTTCGGGAAGCGTGGCGCTTTCTCATAGCTCACGCTGTAG
GTATCTCAGTTCGGTGTAGGTCGTTCGCTCCAAGCTGGGCTGTGTGCACGAACCCCCCGTTCAGCCCGAC
CGCTGCGCCTTATCCGGTAACTATCGTCTTGAGTCCAACCCGGTAAGACACGACTTATCGCCACTGGCAG
CAGCCACTGGTAACAGGATTAGCAGAGCGAGGTATGTAGGCGGTGCTACAGAGTTCTTGAAGTGGTGGCC
TAACTACGGCTACACTAGAAGAACAGTATTTGGTATCTGCGCTCTGCTGAAGCCAGTTACCTTCGGAAAA
AGAGTTGGTAGCTCTTGATCCGGCAAACAAACCACCGCTGGTAGCGGTGGTTTTTTTGTTTGCAAGCAGC
AGATTACGCGCAGAAAAAAAGGATCTCAAGAAGATCCTTTGATCTTTTCTACGGGGTCTGACGCTCAGTG
GAACGAAAACTCACGTTAAGGGATTTTGGTCATGAGATTATCAAAAAGGATCTTCACCTAGATCCTTTTA
AATTAAAAATGAAGTTTTAAATCAATCTAAAGTATATATGAGTAAACTTGGTCTGACAGTTACCAATGCT
TAATCAGTGAGGCACCTATCTCAGCGATCTGTCTATTTCGTTCATCCATAGTTGCCTGACTCCCCGTCGT
GTAGATAACTACGATACGGGAGGGCTTACCATCTGGCCCCAGTGCTGCAATGATACCGCGAGACCCACGC
TCACCGGCTCCAGATTTATCAGCAATAAACCAGCCAGCCGGAAGGGCCGAGCGCAGAAGTGGTCCTGCAA
CTTTATCCGCCTCCATCCAGTCTATTAATTGTTGCCGGGAAGCTAGAGTAAGTAGTTCGCCAGTTAATAG
TTTGCGCAACGTTGTTGCCATTGCTACAGGCATCGTGGTGTCACGCTCGTCGTTTGGTATGGCTTCATTC
AGCTCCGGTTCCCAACGATCAAGGCGAGTTACATGATCCCCCATGTTGTGCAAAAAAGCGGTTAGCTCCT
TCGGTCCTCCGATCGTTGTCAGAAGTAAGTTGGCCGCAGTGTTATCACTCATGGTTATGGCAGCACTGCA
TAATTCTCTTACTGTCATGCCATCCGTAAGATGCTTTTCTGTGACTGGTGAGTACTCAACCAAGTCATTC
TGAGAATAGTGTATGCGGCGACCGAGTTGCTCTTGCCCGGCGTCAATACGGGATAATACCGCGCCACATA
GCAGAACTTTAAAAGTGCTCATCATTGGAAAACGTTCTTCGGGGCGAAAACTCTCAAGGATCTTACCGCT
GTTGAGATCCAGTTCGATGTAACCCACTCGTGCACCCAACTGATCTTCAGCATCTTTTACTTTCACCAGC
GTTTCTGGGTGAGCAAAAACAGGAAGGCAAAATGCCGCAAAAAAGGGAATAAGGGCGACACGGAAATGTT
GAATACTCATACTCTTCCTTTTTCAATATTATTGAAGCATTTATCAGGGTTATTGTCTCATGAGCGGATA
CATATTTGAATGTATTTAGAAAAATAAACAAATAGGGGTTCCGCGCACATTTCCCCGAAAAGTGCCACCT
GACGTCGACGGATCGGGAGATCAACTTGTTTATTGCAGCTTATAATGGTTACAAATAAAGCAATAGCATC
ACAAATTTCACAAATAAAGCATTTTTTTCACTGCATTCTAGTTGTGGTTTGTCCAAACTCATCAATGTAT
CTTATCATGTCTGGATCAACTGGATAACTCAAGCTAACCAAAATCATCCCAAACTTCCCACCCCATACCC
TATTACCACTGCCAATTACCTGTGGTTTCATTTACTCTAAACCTGTGATTCCTCTGAATTATTTTCATTT
TAAAGAAATTGTATTTGTTAAATATGTACTACAAACTTAGTAGTTGGAAGGGCTAATTCACTCCCAAAGA
AGACAAGATATCCTTGATCTGTGGATCTACCACACACAAGGCTACTTCCCTGATTAGCAGAACTACACAC
CAGGGCCAGGGGTCAGATATCCACTGACCTTTGGATGGTGCTACAAGCTAGTACCAGTTGAGCCAGATAA
GGTAGAAGAGGCCAATAAAGGAGAGAACACCAGCTTGTTACACCCTGTGAGCCTGCATGGGATGGATGAC
CCGGAGAGAGAAGTGTTAGAGTGGAGGTTTGACAGCCGCCTAGCATTTCATCACGTGGCCCGAGAGCTGC
ATCCGGAGTACTTCAAGAACTGCTGATATCGAGCTTGCTACAAGGGACTTTCCGCTGGGGACTTTCCAGG
GAGGCGTGGCCTGGGCGGGACTGGGGAGTGGCGAGCCCTCAGATCCTGCATATAAGCAGCTGCTTTTTGC
CTGTACTGGGTCTCTCTGGTTAGACCAGATCTGAGCCTGGGAGCTCTCTGGCTAACTAGGGAACCCACTG
CTTAAGCCTCAATAAAGCTTGCCTTGAGTGCTTCAAGTAGTGTGTGCCCGTCTGTTGTGTGACTCTGGTA
ACTAGAGATCCCTCAGACCCTTTTAGTCAGTGTGGAAAATCTCTAGCAGTGGCGCCCGAACAGGGACTTG
AAAGCGAAAGGGAAACCAGAGGAGCTCTCTCGACGCAGGACTCGGCTTGCTGAAGCGCGCACGGCAAGAG
GCGAGGGGCGGCGACTGGTGAGTACGCCAAAAATTTTGACTAGCGGAGGCTAGAAGGAGAGAGATGGGTG
CGAGAGCGTCAGTATTAAGCGGGGGAGAATTAGATCGCGATGGGAAAAAATTCGGTTAAGGCCAGGGGGA
AAGAAAAAATATAAATTAAAACATATAGTATGGGCAAGCAGGGAGCTAGAACGATTCGCAGTTAATCCTG
GCCTGTTAGAAACATCAGAAGGCTGTAGACAAATACTGGGACAGCTACAACCATCCCTTCAGACAGGATC
AGAAGAACTTAGATCATTATATAATACAGTAGCAACCCTCTATTGTGTGCATCAAAGGATAGAGATAAAA
GACACCAAGGAAGCTTTAGACAAGATAGAGGAAGAGCAAAACAAAAGTAAGACCACCGCACAGCAAGCGG
CCGGCCGCTGATCTTCAGACCTGGAGGAGGAGATATGAGGGACAATTGGAGAAGTGAATTATATAAATAT
AAAGTAGTAAAAATTGAACCATTAGGAGTAGCACCCACCAAGGCAAAGAGAAGAGTGGTGCAGAGAGAAA
AAAGAGCAGTGGGAATAGGAGCTTTGTTCCTTGGGTTCTTGGGAGCAGCAGGAAGCACTATGGGCGCAGC
GTCAATGACGCTGACGGTACAGGCCAGACAATTATTGTCTGGTATAGTGCAGCAGCAGAACAATTTGCTG
AGGGCTATTGAGGCGCAACAGCATCTGTTGCAACTCACAGTCTGGGGCATCAAGCAGCTCCAGGCAAGAA
TCCTGGCTGTGGAAAGATACCTAAAGGATCAACAGCTCCTGGGGATTTGGGGTTGCTCTGGAAAACTCAT
TTGCACCACTGCTGTGCCTTGGAATGCTAGTTGGAGTAATAAATCTCTGGAACAGATTTGGAATCACACG
ACCTGGATGGAGTGGGACAGAGAAATTAACAATTACACAAGCTTAATACACTCCTTAATTGAAGAATCGC
AAAACCAGCAAGAAAAGAATGAACAAGAATTATTGGAATTAGATAAATGGGCAAGTTTGTGGAATTGGTT
TAACATAACAAATTGGCTGTGGTATATAAAATTATTCATAATGATAGTAGGAGGCTTGGTAGGTTTAAGA
ATAGTTTTTGCTGTACTTTCTATAGTGAATAGAGTTAGGCAGGGATATTCACCATTATCGTTTCAGACCC
ACCTCCCAACCCCGAGGGGACCCGACAGGCCCGAAGGAATAGAAGAAGAAGGTGGAGAGAGAGACAGA
